Addgene plasmid #21616: pLLU2G-Oct3
Depositing lab: David Garbers. Depositing organization: University of Texas Southwestern Medical Center. Publication: Spermatogonial stem cell self-renewal requires OCT4, a factor downregulated during retinoic acid-induced differentiation. Dann CT, Alvarado AL, Molyneux LA, Denard BS, Garbers DL, Porteus MH. Stem Cells. 2008 Nov . 26(11):2928-37. 10.1634/stemcells.2008-0134 PubMed 18719224.
Backbone
  Vector backbone: pLLU 2G
  Backbone size w/o insert (bp): 7861
  Vector type: Lentiviral, RNAi
  Selectable markers: EGFP
Growth in bacteria
  Bacterial resistance: Ampicillin, 100 μg/mL
  Growth temperature: 37°C
  Growth strain: Stbl3
  Growth instructions: Stbl3
  Copy number: High Copy
Gene/Insert
  Gene/Insert name: Oct3 shRNA (alt name: Oct4, Pou5f1)
  Insert size (bp): 54
  Cloning method: Restriction Enzyme; 5′ cloning site HpaI (destroyed during cloning); 3′ cloning site HpaI (destroyed during cloning)
  Sequencing primers: 5′ hUBCpro-F; 3′ EGFP-N
Terms and licenses: Academic/Nonprofit Terms; Industry Terms: Not Available to Industry
Depositor comments: Oct3 shRNA sequence is - 5'-TTGTTTGAACCGTGTGAGGTGGAACTTCAAGAGAGTTCCACCTCACACGGTTCT This is a 3rd generation lentiviral plasmid.
How to cite: pLLU2G-Oct3 was a gift from David Garbers (Addgene plasmid # 21616 ; http://n2t.net/addgene:21616 ; RRID:Addgene_21616)
