[The description below was written by a language model from this plasmid's Addgene catalogue record and pLannotate feature annotations shown in this document.]
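Description:
pLLU2G-Oct3 is a third-generation HIV-1-based lentiviral RNAi vector built on the pLLU 2G backbone, carrying a 54 bp short hairpin RNA insert directed against Oct3 (also known as Oct4 or Pou5f1). It is propagated in bacteria through a high-copy ColE1/pUC-type origin and selected with ampicillin via the β-lactamase gene. The record lists no drug marker for mammalian cells, so EGFP fluorescence serves to identify transduced cells.

The viral transfer cassette begins with a CMV enhancer/promoter fused to a truncated 5' LTR, an arrangement that drives Tat-independent production of the genomic RNA in packaging cells. This is followed by the Ψ packaging signal with a gag fragment, the Rev response element for nuclear export of the unspliced genome, and the cPPT/CTS, which aids nuclear import. Downstream, a mouse U6 RNA polymerase III promoter sits just ahead of the hairpin cloning position; the insert was placed at an HpaI site that was destroyed during cloning, and the hairpin itself is not annotated in the feature table. A separate human ubiquitin C promoter drives EGFP, and this reporter unit is flanked by two loxP sites in the same orientation, so Cre recombinase could excise it. A WPRE enhances transcript expression, and a nef fragment and a truncated LTR close the provirus.

The associated publication concerns the requirement for OCT4 in spermatogonial stem cell self-renewal, consistent with use of this construct for stable Oct4 knockdown with fluorescent tracking of transduced cells. The annotated depositor sequence is 8,318 nt, somewhat longer than the sum of the listed backbone and insert sizes.
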