Features (pLannotate 1.2.2; 23 found; start..end, strand, type, name):
     31..83      -  misc_feature   bom (fragment): basis of mobility region from pBR322
    238..617     +  enhancer       CMV enhancer: human cytomegalovirus immediate early enhancer
    618..817     +  promoter       CMV promoter: human cytomegalovirus (CMV) immediate early promoter
    835..1015    +  LTR            5' LTR (truncated): truncated 5' long terminal repeat (LTR) from HIV-1
   1062..1187    +  misc_feature   HIV-1 Ψ: packaging signal of human immunodeficiency virus type 1
   1171..1509    +  CDS            HIV-1 gag (fragment): gag protein from human immunodeficiency virus 1; gag
   1686..1919    +  misc_feature   RRE: The Rev response element (RRE) of HIV-1 allows for Rev-dependent mRNA export from the nucleus to the cytoplasm.
   2296..2396    +  CDS            Rev (fragment): human immunodeficiency virus 1 (HIV-1) Rev protein; rev; enhances nuclear export of unspliced and incompletely spliced viral mRNAs
   2446..2563    +  misc_feature   cPPT/CTS: central polypurine tract and central termination sequence of HIV-1
   2622..2935    +  promoter       U6 promoter: RNA polymerase III promoter for mouse U6 snRNA (Das et al., 1988)
   3002..3029    -  misc_feature   MCS (fragment): pBluescript multiple cloning site
   3064..3097    +  protein_bind   loxP: Cre-mediated recombination occurs in the 8-bp core sequence (GCATACAT). Cre recombinase
   3140..4349    +  promoter       UbC promoter: human ubiquitin C promoter
   4379..5095    +  CDS            EGFP: EGFP is a basic (constitutively fluorescent) green fluorescent protein published in 1996, derived from Aequorea victoria. It is reported to be a rapidly-maturing weak dimer with moderate acid sensitivity.
   5118..5151    +  protein_bind   loxP: Cre-mediated recombination occurs in the 8-bp core sequence (GCATACAT). Cre recombinase
   5184..5207    +  misc_feature   MCS (fragment): pBluescript multiple cloning site
   5207..5795    +  misc_feature   WPRE: woodchuck hepatitis virus posttranscriptional regulatory element
   5796..5815    +  misc_feature   MCS (fragment): pBluescript multiple cloning site
   5817..6317    +  CDS            nef (fragment): NEF_HV1LA - Experimental evidence at protein level: Swiss-Prot protein existence level 1. Extracellular Nef protein targets CD4(+) T-lymphocytes for apoptosis by interacting with CXCR4 surface receptors. From Human immunodeficiency virus type 1 group M subtype B (isolate Lai) (HIV-1).
   6324..6504    +  LTR            5' LTR (truncated): truncated 5' long terminal repeat (LTR) from HIV-1
   6566..7154    -  rep_origin     ori: high-copy-number ColE1/pMB1/pBR322/pUC origin of replication
   7325..8185    -  CDS            AmpR: β-lactamase; bla; confers resistance to ampicillin, carbenicillin, and related antibiotics
   8186..8290    -  promoter       AmpR promoter: bla
>Addgene plasmid #21616 | pLLU2G-Oct3 | depositor full sequence | sequence record 9918 | Author sequence
GTCGACGGATCGGGAGATCTCCCGATCCCCTATGGTGCACTCTCAGTACAATCTGCTCTGATGCCGCATA
GTTAAGCCAGTATCTGCTCCCTGCTTGTGTGTTGGAGGTCGCTGAGTAGTGCGCGAGCAAAATTTAAGCT
ACAACAAGGCAAGGCTTGACCGACAATTGCATGAAGAATCTGCTTAGGGTTAGGCGTTTTGCGCTGCTTC
GCGATGTACGGGCCAGATATACGCGTTGACATTGATTATTGACTAGTTATTAATAGTAATCAATTACGGG
GTCATTAGTTCATAGCCCATATATGGAGTTCCGCGTTACATAACTTACGGTAAATGGCCCGCCTGGCTGA
CCGCCCAACGACCCCCGCCCATTGACGTCAATAATGACGTATGTTCCCATAGTAACGCCAATAGGGACTT
TCCATTGACGTCAATGGGTGGAGTATTTACGGTAAACTGCCCACTTGGCAGTACATCAAGTGTATCATAT
GCCAAGTACGCCCCCTATTGACGTCAATGACGGTAAATGGCCCGCCTGGCATTATGCCCAGTACATGACC
TTATGGGACTTTCCTACTTGGCAGTACATCTACGTATTAGTCATCGCTATTACCATGGTGATGCGGTTTT
GGCAGTACATCAATGGGCGTGGATAGCGGTTTGACTCACGGGGATTTCCAAGTCTCCACCCCATTGACGT
CAATGGGAGTTTGTTTTGGCACCAAAATCAACGGGACTTTCCAAAATGTCGTAACAACTCCGCCCCATTG
ACGCAAATGGGCGGTAGGCGTGTACGGTGGGAGGTCTATATAAGCAGCGCGTTTTGCCTGTACTGGGTCT
CTCTGGTTAGACCAGATCTGAGCCTGGGAGCTCTCTGGCTAACTAGGGAACCCACTGCTTAAGCCTCAAT
AAAGCTTGCCTTGAGTGCTTCAAGTAGTGTGTGCCCGTCTGTTGTGTGACTCTGGTAACTAGAGATCCCT
CAGACCCTTTTAGTCAGTGTGGAAAATCTCTAGCAGTGGCGCCCGAACAGGGACTTGAAAGCGAAAGGGA
AACCAGAGGAGCTCTCTCGACGCAGGACTCGGCTTGCTGAAGCGCGCACGGCAAGAGGCGAGGGGCGGCG
ACTGGTGAGTACGCCAAAAATTTTGACTAGCGGAGGCTAGAAGGAGAGAGATGGGTGCGAGAGCGTCAGT
ATTAAGCGGGGGAGAATTAGATCGCGATGGGAAAAAATTCGGTTAAGGCCAGGGGGAAAGAAAAAATATA
AATTAAAACATATAGTATGGGCAAGCAGGGAGCTAGAACGATTCGCAGTTAATCCTGGCCTGTTAGAAAC
ATCAGAAGGCTGTAGACAAATACTGGGACAGCTACAACCATCCCTTCAGACAGGATCAGAAGAACTTAGA
TCATTATATAATACAGTAGCAACCCTCTATTGTGTGCATCAAAGGATAGAGATAAAAGACACCAAGGAAG
CTTTAGACAAGATAGAGGAAGAGCAAAACAAAAGTAAGACCACCGCACAGCAAGCGGCCGGCCGCGCTGA
TCTTCAGACCTGGAGGAGGAGATATGAGGGACAATTGGAGAAGTGAATTATATAAATATAAAGTAGTAAA
AATTGAACCATTAGGAGTAGCACCCACCAAGGCAAAGAGAAGAGTGGTGCAGAGAGAAAAAAGAGCAGTG
GGAATAGGAGCTTTGTTCCTTGGGTTCTTGGGAGCAGCAGGAAGCACTATGGGCGCAGCGTCAATGACGC
TGACGGTACAGGCCAGACAATTATTGTCTGGTATAGTGCAGCAGCAGAACAATTTGCTGAGGGCTATTGA
GGCGCAACAGCATCTGTTGCAACTCACAGTCTGGGGCATCAAGCAGCTCCAGGCAAGAATCCTGGCTGTG
GAAAGATACCTAAAGGATCAACAGCTCCTGGGGATTTGGGGTTGCTCTGGAAAACTCATTTGCACCACTG
CTGTGCCTTGGAATGCTAGTTGGAGTAATAAATCTCTGGAACAGATTTGGAATCACACGACCTGGATGGA
GTGGGACAGAGAAATTAACAATTACACAAGCTTAATACACTCCTTAATTGAAGAATCGCAAAACCAGCAA
GAAAAGAATGAACAAGAATTATTGGAATTAGATAAATGGGCAAGTTTGTGGAATTGGTTTAACATAACAA
ATTGGCTGTGGTATATAAAATTATTCATAATGATAGTAGGAGGCTTGGTAGGTTTAAGAATAGTTTTTGC
TGTACTTTCTATAGTGAATAGAGTTAGGCAGGGATATTCACCATTATCGTTTCAGACCCACCTCCCAACC
CCGAGGGGACCCGACAGGCCCGAAGGAATAGAAGAAGAAGGTGGAGAGAGAGACAGAGACAGATCCATTC
GATTAGTGAACGGATCGGCACTGCGTGCGCCAATTCTGCAGACAAATGGCAGTATTCATCCACAATTTTA
AAAGAAAAGGGGGGATTGGGGGGTACAGTGCAGGGGAAAGAATAGTAGACATAATAGCAACAGACATACA
AACTAAAGAATTACAAAAACAAATTACAAAAATTCAAAATTTTCGGGTTTATTACAGGGACAGCAGAGAT
CCAGTTTGGTTAGTACCGGGCCCGCTCTAGAGATCCGACGCCGCCATCTCTAGGCCCGCGCCGGCCCCCT
CGCACAGACTTGTGGGAGAAGCTCGGCTACTCCCCTGCCCCGGTTAATTTGCATATAATATTTCCTAGTA
ACTATAGAGGCTTAATGTGCGATAAAAGACAGATAATCTGTTCTTTTTAATACTAGCTACATTTTACATG
ATAGGCTTGGATTTCTATAAGAGATACAAATACTAAATTATTATTTTAAAAAACAGCACAAAAGGAAACT
CACCCTAACTGTAAAGTAATTGTGTGTTTTGAGACTATAAATATCCCTTGGAGAAAAGCCTTGTTTGAAC
CGTGTGAGGTGGAACTTCAAGAGAGTTCCACCTCACACGGTTCTTTTTTAACGCGCGGTGACCCTCGAGG
TCGACGGTATCGATAAGCTCGCTTCACGAGATTCCAGCAGGTCGAGGGACCTAATAACTTCGTATAGCAT
ACATTATACGAAGTTATATTAAGGGTTCCAAGCTTAAGCGGCCCGCGGGCCCGGGATCTGGCCTCCGCGC
CGGGTTTTGGCGCCTCCCGCGGGCGCCCCCCTCCTCACGGCGAGCGCTGCCACGTCAGACGAAGGGCGCA
GGAGCGTCCTGATCCTTCCGCCCGGACGCTCAGGACAGCGGCCCGCTGCTCATAAGACTCGGCCTTAGAA
CCCCAGTATCAGCAGAAGGACATTTTAGGACGGGACTTGGGTGACTCTAGGGCACTGGTTTTCTTTCCAG
AGAGCGGAACAGGCGAGGAAAAGTAGTCCCTTCTCGGCGATTCTGCGGAGGGATCTCCGTGGGGCGGTGA
ACGCCGATGATTATATAAGGACGCGCCGGGTGTGGCACAGCTAGTTCCGTCGCAGCCGGGATTTGGGTCG
CGGTTCTTGTTTGTGGATCGCTGTGATCGTCACTTGGTGAGTAGCGGGCTGCTGGGCTGGCCGGGGCTTT
CGTGGCCGCCGGGCCGCTCGGTGGGACGGAAGCGTGTGGAGAGACCGCCAAGGGCTGTAGTCTGGGTCCG
CGAGCAAGGTTGCCCTGAACTGGGGGTTGGGGGGAGCGCAGCAAAATGGCGGCTGTTCCCGAGTCTTGAA
TGGAAGACGCTTGTGAGGCGGGCTGTGAGGTCGTTGAAACAAGGTGGGGGGCATGGTGGGCGGCAAGAAC
CCAAGGTCTTGAGGCCTTCGCTAATGCGGGAAAGCTCTTATTCGGGTGAGATGGGCTGGGGCACCATCTG
GGGACCCTGACGTGAAGTTTGTCACTGACTGGAGAACTCGGTTTGTCGTCTGTTGCGGGGGCGGCAGTTA
TGCGGTGCCGTTGGGCAGTGCACCCGTACCTTTGGGAGCGCGCGCCCTCGTCGTGTCGTGACGTCACCCG
TTCTGTTGGCTTATAATGCAGGGTGGGGCCACCTGCCGGTAGGTGTGCGGTAGGCTTTTCTCCGTCGCAG
GACGCAGGGTTCGGGCCTAGGGTAGGCTCTCCTGAATCGACAGGCGCCGGACCTCTGGTGAGGGGAGGGA
TAAGTGAGGCGTCAGTTTCTTTGGTCGGTTTTATGTACCTATCTTCTTAAGTAGCTGAAGCTCCGGTTTT
GAACTATGCGCTCGGGGTTGGCGAGTGTGTTTTGTGAAGTTTTTTAGGCACCTTTTGAAATGTAATCATT
TGGGTCAATATGTAATTTTCAGTGTTAGACTAGTAAATTGTCCGCTAAATTCTGGCCGTTTTTGGCTTTT
TTGTTAGACGAAGCTTGCTAGCGCTACCGGTCGCCACCATGGTGAGCAAGGGCGAGGAGCTGTTCACCGG
GGTGGTGCCCATCCTGGTCGAGCTGGACGGCGACGTAAACGGCCACAAGTTCAGCGTGTCCGGCGAGGGC
GAGGGCGATGCCACCTACGGCAAGCTGACCCTGAAGTTCATCTGCACCACCGGCAAGCTGCCCGTGCCCT
GGCCCACCCTCGTGACCACCCTGACCTACGGCGTGCAGTGCTTCAGCCGCTACCCCGACCACATGAAGCA
GCACGACTTCTTCAAGTCCGCCATGCCCGAAGGCTACGTCCAGGAGCGCACCATCTTCTTCAAGGACGAC
GGCAACTACAAGACCCGCGCCGAGGTGAAGTTCGAGGGCGACACCCTGGTGAACCGCATCGAGCTGAAGG
GCATCGACTTCAAGGAGGACGGCAACATCCTGGGGCACAAGCTGGAGTACAACTACAACAGCCACAACGT
CTATATCATGGCCGACAAGCAGAAGAACGGCATCAAGGTGAACTTCAAGATCCGCCACAACATCGAGGAC
GGCAGCGTGCAGCTCGCCGACCACTACCAGCAGAACACCCCCATCGGCGACGGCCCCGTGCTGCTGCCCG
ACAACCACTACCTGAGCACCCAGTCCGCCCTGAGCAAAGACCCCAACGAGAAGCGCGATCACATGGTCCT
GCTGGAGTTCGTGACCGCCGCCGGGATCACTCTCGGCATGGACGAGCTGTACAAGTAGGAATTCGTCGAG
GGACCTAATAACTTCGTATAGCATACATTATACGAAGTTATACATGTTTAAGGGTTCCGGTTCCACTAGG
TACAATTCGATATCAAGCTTATCGATAATCAACCTCTGGATTACAAAATTTGTGAAAGATTGACTGGTAT
TCTTAACTATGTTGCTCCTTTTACGCTATGTGGATACGCTGCTTTAATGCCTTTGTATCATGCTATTGCT
TCCCGTATGGCTTTCATTTTCTCCTCCTTGTATAAATCCTGGTTGCTGTCTCTTTATGAGGAGTTGTGGC
CCGTTGTCAGGCAACGTGGCGTGGTGTGCACTGTGTTTGCTGACGCAACCCCCACTGGTTGGGGCATTGC
CACCACCTGTCAGCTCCTTTCCGGGACTTTCGCTTTCCCCCTCCCTATTGCCACGGCGGAACTCATCGCC
GCCTGCCTTGCCCGCTGCTGGACAGGGGCTCGGCTGTTGGGCACTGACAATTCCGTGGTGTTGTCGGGGA
AATCATCGTCCTTTCCTTGGCTGCTCGCCTGTGTTGCCACCTGGATTCTGCGCGGGACGTCCTTCTGCTA
CGTCCCTTCGGCCCTCAATCCAGCGGACCTTCCTTCCCGCGGCCTGCTGCCGGCTCTGCGGCCTCTTCCG
CGTCTTCGCCTTCGCCCTCAGACGAGTCGGATCTCCCTTTGGGCCGCCTCCCCGCATCGATACCGTCGAC
CTCGATCGAGACCTAGAAAAACATGGAGCAATCACAAGTAGCAATACAGCAGCTACCAATGCTGATTGTG
CCTGGCTAGAAGCACAAGAGGAGGAGGAGGTGGGTTTTCCAGTCACACCTCAGGTACCTTTAAGACCAAT
GACTTACAAGGCAGCTGTAGATCTTAGCCACTTTTTAAAAGAAAAGGGGGGACTGGAAGGGCTAATTCAC
TCCCAACGAAGACAAGATATCCTTGATCTGTGGATCTACCACACACAAGGCTACTTCCCTGATTGGCAGA
ACTACACACCAGGGCCAGGGATCAGATATCCACTGACCTTTGGATGGTGCTACAAGCTAGTACCAGTTGA
GCAAGAGAAGGTAGAAGAAGCCAATGAAGGAGAGAACACCCGCTTGTTACACCCTGTGAGCCTGCATGGG
ATGGATGACCCGGAGAGAGAAGTATTAGAGTGGAGGTTTGACAGCCGCCTAGCATTTCATCACATGGCCC
GAGAGCTGCATCCGGACTGTACTGGGTCTCTCTGGTTAGACCAGATCTGAGCCTGGGAGCTCTCTGGCTA
ACTAGGGAACCCACTGCTTAAGCCTCAATAAAGCTTGCCTTGAGTGCTTCAAGTAGTGTGTGCCCGTCTG
TTGTGTGACTCTGGTAACTAGAGATCCCTCAGACCCTTTTAGTCAGTGTGGAAAATCTCTAGCAGCATGT
GAGCAAAAGGCCAGCAAAAGGCCAGGAACCGTAAAAAGGCCGCGTTGCTGGCGTTTTTCCATAGGCTCCG
CCCCCCTGACGAGCATCACAAAAATCGACGCTCAAGTCAGAGGTGGCGAAACCCGACAGGACTATAAAGA
TACCAGGCGTTTCCCCCTGGAAGCTCCCTCGTGCGCTCTCCTGTTCCGACCCTGCCGCTTACCGGATACC
TGTCCGCCTTTCTCCCTTCGGGAAGCGTGGCGCTTTCTCATAGCTCACGCTGTAGGTATCTCAGTTCGGT
GTAGGTCGTTCGCTCCAAGCTGGGCTGTGTGCACGAACCCCCCGTTCAGCCCGACCGCTGCGCCTTATCC
GGTAACTATCGTCTTGAGTCCAACCCGGTAAGACACGACTTATCGCCACTGGCAGCAGCCACTGGTAACA
GGATTAGCAGAGCGAGGTATGTAGGCGGTGCTACAGAGTTCTTGAAGTGGTGGCCTAACTACGGCTACAC
TAGAAGAACAGTATTTGGTATCTGCGCTCTGCTGAAGCCAGTTACCTTCGGAAAAAGAGTTGGTAGCTCT
TGATCCGGCAAACAAACCACCGCTGGTAGCGGTGGTTTTTTTGTTTGCAAGCAGCAGATTACGCGCAGAA
AAAAAGGATCTCAAGAAGATCCTTTGATCTTTTCTACGGGGTCTGACGCTCAGTGGAACGAAAACTCACG
TTAAGGGATTTTGGTCATGAGATTATCAAAAAGGATCTTCACCTAGATCCTTTTAAATTAAAAATGAAGT
TTTAAATCAATCTAAAGTATATATGAGTAAACTTGGTCTGACAGTTACCAATGCTTAATCAGTGAGGCAC
CTATCTCAGCGATCTGTCTATTTCGTTCATCCATAGTTGCCTGACTCCCCGTCGTGTAGATAACTACGAT
ACGGGAGGGCTTACCATCTGGCCCCAGTGCTGCAATGATACCGCGAGACCCACGCTCACCGGCTCCAGAT
TTATCAGCAATAAACCAGCCAGCCGGAAGGGCCGAGCGCAGAAGTGGTCCTGCAACTTTATCCGCCTCCA
TCCAGTCTATTAATTGTTGCCGGGAAGCTAGAGTAAGTAGTTCGCCAGTTAATAGTTTGCGCAACGTTGT
TGCCATTGCTACAGGCATCGTGGTGTCACGCTCGTCGTTTGGTATGGCTTCATTCAGCTCCGGTTCCCAA
CGATCAAGGCGAGTTACATGATCCCCCATGTTGTGCAAAAAAGCGGTTAGCTCCTTCGGTCCTCCGATCG
TTGTCAGAAGTAAGTTGGCCGCAGTGTTATCACTCATGGTTATGGCAGCACTGCATAATTCTCTTACTGT
CATGCCATCCGTAAGATGCTTTTCTGTGACTGGTGAGTACTCAACCAAGTCATTCTGAGAATAGTGTATG
CGGCGACCGAGTTGCTCTTGCCCGGCGTCAATACGGGATAATACCGCGCCACATAGCAGAACTTTAAAAG
TGCTCATCATTGGAAAACGTTCTTCGGGGCGAAAACTCTCAAGGATCTTACCGCTGTTGAGATCCAGTTC
GATGTAACCCACTCGTGCACCCAACTGATCTTCAGCATCTTTTACTTTCACCAGCGTTTCTGGGTGAGCA
AAAACAGGAAGGCAAAATGCCGCAAAAAAGGGAATAAGGGCGACACGGAAATGTTGAATACTCATACTCT
TCCTTTTTCAATATTATTGAAGCATTTATCAGGGTTATTGTCTCATGAGCGGATACATATTTGAATGTAT
TTAGAAAAATAAACAAATAGGGGTTCCGCGCACATTTCCCCGAAAAGTGCCACCTGAC
