>Addgene plasmid #21616 | pLLU2G-Oct3 | addgene partial sequence | sequence record 27378 | 21616 with pLLU-5 (cacagacttgtgggagaagc)
TATTTGCATATAATATTTCCTAGTAACTATAGAGGCTTAATGTGCGATAAAAGACAGATAATCTGTTCTT
TTTAATACTAGCTACATTTTACATGATAGGCTTGGATTTCTATAAGAGATACAAATACTAAATTATTATT
TTAAAAAACAGCACAAAAGGAAACTCACCCTAACTGTAAAGTAATTGTGTGTTTTGAGACTATAAATATC
CCTTGGAGAAAAGCCTTGTTTGAACCGTGTGAGGTGGAACTTCAAGAGAGTTCCACCTCACACGGTTCTT
TTTTAACGCGCGGTGACCCTCGAGGTCGACGGTATCGATAAGCTCGCTTCACGAGATTCCAGCAGGTCGA
GGGACCTAATAACTTCGTATAGCATACATTATACGAAGTTATATTAAGGGTTCCAAGCTTAAGCGGCCCG
CGGGCCCGGGATCTGGCCTCCGCGCCGGGTTTTGGCGCCTCCCGCGGGCGCCCCCCTCCTCACGGCGAGC
GCTGCCACGTCAGACGAAGGGCGCAGCGAGCGTCCTGATCCTTCCGCCCGGACGCTCAGGACAGCGGCCC
GCTGCTCATAAGACTCGGCCTTAGAACCCCAGTATCAGCAGAAGGACATTTTAGGACGGGACTTGGGTGA
CTCTAGGGCACTGGTTTTCTTTCCAGAGAGCGGAACAGGCGAGGAAAAGTAGTCCCTTCTCGGCGATTCT
GCGGAGGGATCTCCGTGGGGCGGTGAACGCCGATGATTATATAGGACGCGCCGGGNGTGGCACAGCTAGT
TCCGTCGCAGCCGGGATTGGNCGC
