>Addgene plasmid #21616 | pLLU2G-Oct3 | addgene partial sequence | sequence record 27379 | 21616 with hUBCpro-R
GCCGTCTNACGTCGGGCGGAGGATCAGGACGCTCGCTGCGCCCTTCGTCTGACGTGGCAGCGCTCGCCGN
TGAGGAGGGGGGCGCCCGCGGGAGGCGCCAAAACCCGGCGCGGAGGCCAGATCCCGGGCCCGCGGGCCGC
TTAAGCTTGGAACCCTTAATATAACTTCGTATAATGTATGCTATACGAAGTTATTAGGTCCCTCGACCTG
CTGGAATCTCGTGAAGCGAGCTTATCGATACCGTCGACCTCGAGGGTCACCGCGCGTTAAAAAAGAACCG
TGTGAGGTGNA
