>Addgene plasmid #21616 | pLLU2G-Oct3 | addgene partial sequence | sequence record 27380 | 21616 with hUBCpro-F
GGTTGGCGAGTGTGTTTTGTGAAGTTTTTTAGGCACCTTTTGAAATGTAATCATTTGGGTCAATATGTAA
TTTTCAGTGTTAGACTAGTAAATTGTCCGCTAAATTCTGGCCGTTTTTGGCTTTTTTGTTAGACGAAGCT
TGCTAGCGCTACCGGTCGCCACCATGGTGAGCAAGGGCGAGGAGCTGTTCACCGGGGTGGTGCCCATCCT
GGTCGAGCTGGACGGCGACGTAAACGGCCACAAGTTCAGCGTGTCCGGCGAGGGCGAGGGCGATGCCACC
TACGGCAAGCTGACCCTGAAGTTCATCTGCACCACCGGCAAGCTGCCCGTGCCCTGGCCCACCCTCGTGA
CCACCCTGACCTACGGCGTGCAGTGCTTCAGCCGCTACCCCGACCACATGAAGCAGCACGACTTCTTCAA
GTCCGCCATGCCCGAAGGCTACGTCCAGGAGCGCACCATCTTCTTCAAGGACGACGGCAACTACAAGACC
CGCGCCGAGGTGAAGTTCGAGGGCGACACCCTGGTGAACCGCATCGAGCTGAAGGGCATCGACTTCAAGG
AGGACGGCAACATCCTGGGGCACAAGCTGGAGTACAACTACAACAGCCACAACGTCTATATCATGGCCGA
CAAGCAGAAGAACGGCATCAAGGTGAACTTCAAGATCCGCCACAACATCGAGGACGGCAGCGTGCAGCTC
GCCGACCACTACCAGCAGAACACCCCCATCGGCGACGGCCCCGTGCTGNTGCCCGACAACCACTACCTGA
GCACCCAGTCCGCCCTGAGCAAAGACCCCAACGAGAAGCGCGATCACATGGTCCTGCTGGAGTTCGTGAC
